>Addgene plasmid #194187 | pGL3-pSMANTIS_WT_1kb | addgene full sequence | sequence record 381924 | Addgene NGS Result
GGTACCCTATGTCTGACACATAGTAGAGCTTAATAAACATTTTCTATTATTGCTACGGTTGTTGTTACTG
TTAGCAACATTGAGGCTGAGTAAAATGAATTCTTTTTGGATAGAAAGATGGTCTCATGGTCAAGTGTTTT
TACCCAAATCTCAAGGAGATTCTAAATAGCAGCTAAGAACCAGGGGATACTTCTCTGGCCAAAAGTCTAC
TGAGACAAGGTCTTGGGGGCAGAGGCTAGGCCAGGTAGTTTGTGGTGCACATAGAATCACTGTACCTACC
CAGCATGAAGGTGTTGGCCCCCAAGGAGCTAACTGGAGGGTAGCATGCTGGAAGACACTACCAGTGTTAT
AGGAGGCAAAAAGAAATTATTTAGGTAGACATTTAGGGTAAAGTGAGTCCCCAGCAGAAAACTTTCCTTT
TAACAAAAAGCAGCTCAAAAATAGCTCCCTTTCTAACCACACACAGTTAAAAAAAATCACTTCTCTTCTA
ACAACAAGTAACCTGAAAGTTCAGGCTGTAAAATACAGATAAGACAGCTCAAGCACAGAAGAAGGGGTGG
AAGTCTCCTGGGTAATTGCCAAACTTCACACTTATACAATGGGCCCCAGTAAAACAGTGGGTCTTAATAA
GCACATTCCTTTCCCTTTAGGTGCACTAAGATAGAGAAACTAAAAGCAGACTCATGGGGCGGATGCCTGC
AGCTGCAAGAAGATGTATGGGAACAGACACAGAAACTCTCCCTCCCAGATAAGCAAGACAAAGAAACACA
GACTAAGAGTCAGCCTATGTGGTCAGGGAATGGGATAAAAGCTGATAAAAAAAATTCTGCTCTATATAGA
TAGCACACTTGGTCGCAGCTAAACCATCAGGCCCTAAGAGGATAAGACATCCCCTCCTCATGAGGCCCCT
CCTCCCTAGACCATTTATAAAAACCCTGACATTTTTACTACTGCTTAGCAACCTGCTCGGGACCCCTCTC
TGTGACTGTGAGCTGTTCTGTTCTTTTGCCTAGCTAGCCCGGGCTCGAGATCTGCGATCTAAGTAAGCTT
GGCATTCCGGTACTGTTGGTAAAGCCACCATGGAAGACGCCAAAAACATAAAGAAAGGCCCGGCGCCATT
CTATCCGCTGGAAGATGGAACCGCTGGAGAGCAACTGCATAAGGCTATGAAGAGATACGCCCTGGTTCCT
GGAACAATTGCTTTTACAGATGCACATATCGAGGTGGACATCACTTACGCTGAGTACTTCGAAATGTCCG
TTCGGTTGGCAGAAGCTATGAAACGATATGGGCTGAATACAAATCACAGAATCGTCGTATGCAGTGAAAA
CTCTCTTCAATTCTTTATGCCGGTGTTGGGCGCGTTATTTATCGGAGTTGCAGTTGCGCCCGCGAACGAC
ATTTATAATGAACGTGAATTGCTCAACAGTATGGGCATTTCGCAGCCTACCGTGGTGTTCGTTTCCAAAA
AGGGGTTGCAAAAAATTTTGAACGTGCAAAAAAAGCTCCCAATCATCCAAAAAATTATTATCATGGATTC
TAAAACGGATTACCAGGGATTTCAGTCGATGTACACGTTCGTCACATCTCATCTACCTCCCGGTTTTAAT
GAATACGATTTTGTGCCAGAGTCCTTCGATAGGGACAAGACAATTGCACTGATCATGAACTCCTCTGGAT
CTACTGGTCTGCCTAAAGGTGTCGCTCTGCCTCATAGAACTGCCTGCGTGAGATTCTCGCATGCCAGAGA
TCCTATTTTTGGCAATCAAATCATTCCGGATACTGCGATTTTAAGTGTTGTTCCATTCCATCACGGTTTT
GGAATGTTTACTACACTCGGATATTTGATATGTGGATTTCGAGTCGTCTTAATGTATAGATTTGAAGAAG
AGCTGTTTCTGAGGAGCCTTCAGGATTACAAGATTCAAAGTGCGCTGCTGGTGCCAACCCTATTCTCCTT
CTTCGCCAAAAGCACTCTGATTGACAAATACGATTTATCTAATTTACACGAAATTGCTTCTGGTGGCGCT
CCCCTCTCTAAGGAAGTCGGGGAAGCGGTTGCCAAGAGGTTCCATCTGCCAGGTATCAGGCAAGGATATG
GGCTCACTGAGACTACATCAGCTATTCTGATTACACCCGAGGGGGATGATAAACCGGGCGCGGTCGGTAA
AGTTGTTCCATTTTTTGAAGCGAAGGTTGTGGATCTGGATACCGGGAAAACGCTGGGCGTTAATCAAAGA
GGCGAACTGTGTGTGAGAGGTCCTATGATTATGTCCGGTTATGTAAACAATCCGGAAGCGACCAACGCCT
TGATTGACAAGGATGGATGGCTACATTCTGGAGACATAGCTTACTGGGACGAAGACGAACACTTCTTCAT
CGTTGACCGCCTGAAGTCTCTGATTAAGTACAAAGGCTATCAGGTGGCTCCCGCTGAATTGGAATCCATC
TTGCTCCAACACCCCAACATCTTCGACGCAGGTGTCGCAGGTCTTCCCGACGATGACGCCGGTGAACTTC
CCGCCGCCGTTGTTGTTTTGGAGCACGGAAAGACGATGACGGAAAAAGAGATCGTGGATTACGTCGCCAG
TCAAGTAACAACCGCGAAAAAGTTGCGCGGAGGAGTTGTGTTTGTGGACGAAGTACCGAAAGGTCTTACC
GGAAAACTCGACGCAAGAAAAATCAGAGAGATCCTCATAAAGGCCAAGAAGGGCGGAAAGATCGCCGTGT
AATTCTAGAGTCGGGGCGGCCGGCCGCTTCGAGCAGACATGATAAGATACATTGATGAGTTTGGACAAAC
CACAACTAGAATGCAGTGAAAAAAATGCTTTATTTGTGAAATTTGTGATGCTATTGCTTTATTTGTAACC
ATTATAAGCTGCAATAAACAAGTTAACAACAACAATTGCATTCATTTTATGTTTCAGGTTCAGGGGGAGG
TGTGGGAGGTTTTTTAAAGCAAGTAAAACCTCTACAAATGTGGTAAAATCGATAAGGATCCGTCGACCGA
TGCCCTTGAGAGCCTTCAACCCAGTCAGCTCCTTCCGGTGGGCGCGGGGCATGACTATCGTCGCCGCACT
TATGACTGTCTTCTTTATCATGCAACTCGTAGGACAGGTGCCGGCAGCGCTCTTCCGCTTCCTCGCTCAC
TGACTCGCTGCGCTCGGTCGTTCGGCTGCGGCGAGCGGTATCAGCTCACTCAAAGGCGGTAATACGGTTA
TCCACAGAATCAGGGGATAACGCAGGAAAGAACATGTGAGCAAAAGGCCAGCAAAAGGCCAGGAACCGTA
AAAAGGCCGCGTTGCTGGCGTTTTTCCATAGGCTCCGCCCCCCTGACGAGCATCACAAAAATCGACGCTC
AAGTCAGAGGTGGCGAAACCCGACAGGACTATAAAGATACCAGGCGTTTCCCCCTGGAAGCTCCCTCGTG
CGCTCTCCTGTTCCGACCCTGCCGCTTACCGGATACCTGTCCGCCTTTCTCCCTTCGGGAAGCGTGGCGC
TTTCTCATAGCTCACGCTGTAGGTATCTCAGTTCGGTGTAGGTCGTTCGCTCCAAGCTGGGCTGTGTGCA
CGAACCCCCCGTTCAGCCCGACCGCTGCGCCTTATCCGGTAACTATCGTCTTGAGTCCAACCCGGTAAGA
CACGACTTATCGCCACTGGCAGCAGCCACTGGTAACAGGATTAGCAGAGCGAGGTATGTAGGCGGTGCTA
CAGAGTTCTTGAAGTGGTGGCCTAACTACGGCTACACTAGAAGAACAGTATTTGGTATCTGCGCTCTGCT
GAAGCCAGTTACCTTCGGAAAAAGAGTTGGTAGCTCTTGATCCGGCAAACAAACCACCGCTGGTAGCGGT
GGTTTTTTTGTTTGCAAGCAGCAGATTACGCGCAGAAAAAAAGGATCTCAAGAAGATCCTTTGATCTTTT
CTACGGGGTCTGACGCTCAGTGGAACGAAAACTCACGTTAAGGGATTTTGGTCATGAGATTATCAAAAAG
GATCTTCACCTAGATCCTTTTAAATTAAAAATGAAGTTTTAAATCAATCTAAAGTATATATGAGTAAACT
TGGTCTGACAGTTACCAATGCTTAATCAGTGAGGCACCTATCTCAGCGATCTGTCTATTTCGTTCATCCA
TAGTTGCCTGACTCCCCGTCGTGTAGATAACTACGATACGGGAGGGCTTACCATCTGGCCCCAGTGCTGC
AATGATACCGCGAGACCCACGCTCACCGGCTCCAGATTTATCAGCAATAAACCAGCCAGCCGGAAGGGCC
GAGCGCAGAAGTGGTCCTGCAACTTTATCCGCCTCCATCCAGTCTATTAATTGTTGCCGGGAAGCTAGAG
TAAGTAGTTCGCCAGTTAATAGTTTGCGCAACGTTGTTGCCATTGCTACAGGCATCGTGGTGTCACGCTC
GTCGTTTGGTATGGCTTCATTCAGCTCCGGTTCCCAACGATCAAGGCGAGTTACATGATCCCCCATGTTG
TGCAAAAAAGCGGTTAGCTCCTTCGGTCCTCCGATCGTTGTCAGAAGTAAGTTGGCCGCAGTGTTATCAC
TCATGGTTATGGCAGCACTGCATAATTCTCTTACTGTCATGCCATCCGTAAGATGCTTTTCTGTGACTGG
TGAGTACTCAACCAAGTCATTCTGAGAATAGTGTATGCGGCGACCGAGTTGCTCTTGCCCGGCGTCAATA
CGGGATAATACCGCGCCACATAGCAGAACTTTAAAAGTGCTCATCATTGGAAAACGTTCTTCGGGGCGAA
AACTCTCAAGGATCTTACCGCTGTTGAGATCCAGTTCGATGTAACCCACTCGTGCACCCAACTGATCTTC
AGCATCTTTTACTTTCACCAGCGTTTCTGGGTGAGCAAAAACAGGAAGGCAAAATGCCGCAAAAAAGGGA
ATAAGGGCGACACGGAAATGTTGAATACTCATACTCTTCCTTTTTCAATATTATTGAAGCATTTATCAGG
GTTATTGTCTCATGAGCGGATACATATTTGAATGTATTTAGAAAAATAAACAAATAGGGGTTCCGCGCAC
ATTTCCCCGAAAAGTGCCACCTG
[124 nt withheld, positions 5064-5187]
C
[91 nt withheld, positions 5189-5279]
A
[49 nt withheld, positions 5281-5329]
CCTTTGACGTTGGAGTCCACGTTCTTT
[37 nt withheld, positions 5357-5393]
ACCCTATCTCGGTCTATTCTTTTGATTTATAAGGGATTTTGCCGATTTCGGCCTATTGGTTAAAAAATGA
GCTGATTTAACAAAAATTTAACGCGAATTTTAACAAAATATTAACGCTTACAATTTGCCATTCGCCATTC
AGGCTGCGCAACTGTTGGGAAGGGCGATCGGTGCGGGCCTCTTCGCTATTACGCCAGCCCAAGCTACCAT
GATAAGTAAGTAATATTAAGGTACGGGAGGTACTTGGAGCGGCCGCAATAAAATATCTTTATTTTCATTA
CATCTGTGTGTTGGTTTTTTGTGTGAATCGATAGTACTAACATACGCTCTCCATCAAAACAAAACGAAAC
AAAACAAACTAGCAAAATAGGCTGTCCCCAGTGCAAGTGCAGGTGCCAGAACATTTCTCTATCGATA
Features (pLannotate 1.2.2; 11 found; start..end, strand, type, name):
   1080..2732    +  CDS            luciferase: firefly luciferase; luc+; enhanced luc+ version of the luciferase gene
   2773..2894    -  polyA_signal   SV40 poly(A) signal: SV40 polyadenylation signal
   2917..2985    -  CDS            large T antigen (fragment): large T antigen from SV40 (simian virus 40)
   3001..3133    +  CDS            TcR (fragment): tetracycline efflux protein; tet; confers resistance to tetracycline
   3313..3901    -  rep_origin     ori: high-copy-number ColE1/pMB1/pBR322/pUC origin of replication
   4072..4932    -  CDS            AmpR: β-lactamase; bla; confers resistance to ampicillin, carbenicillin, and related antibiotics
   4933..5037    -  promoter       AmpR promoter: bla
   5064..5492    +  rep_origin     f1 ori (sequence partly withheld): f1 bacteriophage origin of replication; arrow indicates direction of (+) strand synthesis
   5524..5591    -  CDS            lacZα (fragment): LacZα fragment of β-galactosidase; lacZ fragment
   5650..5698    +  polyA_signal   poly(A) signal: synthetic polyadenylation signal
   5712..5803    +  misc_feature   pause site: RNA polymerase II transcriptional pause signal from the human α2 globin gene
