[The description below was written by a language model from this plasmid's Addgene catalogue record and pLannotate feature annotations shown in this document.]
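Description:
pGL3-pSMANTIS_WT_1kb is a firefly luciferase promoter-reporter plasmid built on the pGL3 backbone, carrying about 1 kb of the wild-type human promoter of the long non-coding RNA SMANTIS (also known as MANTIS, AK125871 or ANXA4-AS). It is propagated in E. coli as a high-copy plasmid through a ColE1/pUC-type origin and selected with ampicillin via the β-lactamase gene and its own promoter. An f1 bacteriophage origin is also present, which allows single-stranded DNA production. The short annotated fragments of lacZα, the tetracycline resistance gene and SV40 large T antigen are non-functional backbone remnants rather than working genes.

The reporter is the enhanced luc+ firefly luciferase coding sequence, followed by an SV40 polyadenylation signal. The automated annotation does not label the insert, but the roughly 1 kb unannotated stretch directly upstream of luciferase fits the recorded promoter fragment, which would be the only element driving reporter transcription. Just upstream of this region lie a synthetic poly(A) signal and an RNA polymerase II pause site from the human α2 globin gene. These standard pGL3 elements terminate spurious read-through transcription from the backbone, so that luciferase output reflects the activity of the cloned promoter. The insert was cloned with restriction enzymes, but the sites used are not recorded.

After transfection into mammalian cells, the construct allows SMANTIS promoter activity to be measured by luminescence. The associated study concerns induction of this lncRNA by Krüppel-like factors in response to laminar flow and statins, and the "WT" in the name suggests it may serve as a reference for altered promoter versions, although the record does not describe any.
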