Addgene plasmid #194187: pGL3-pSMANTIS_WT_1kb
Purpose: Includes the promoter (1kb) of SMTS (SMANTIS, MANTIS, AK125871)
Depositing lab: Ralf Brandes & Matthias Leisegang. Depositing organization: Goethe-Universitaet Frankfurt am Main. Publication: Pleiotropic effects of laminar flow and statins depend on the Kruppel-like factor-induced lncRNA MANTIS. Leisegang MS, Bibli SI, Gunther S, Pfluger-Muller B, Oo JA, Hoper C, Seredinski S, Yekelchyk M, Schmitz-Rixen T, Schurmann C, Hu J, Looso M, Sigala F, Boon RA, Fleming I, Brandes RP. Eur Heart J. 2019 Aug 7;40(30):2523-2533. doi: 10.1093/eurheartj/ehz393. PubMed 31222221.
Backbone
  Vector backbone: pGL3
  Vector type: Luciferase
Growth in bacteria
  Bacterial resistance: Ampicillin, 100 μg/mL
  Growth temperature: 37°C
  Growth strain: DH5alpha
  Copy number: High Copy
Gene/Insert
  Gene/Insert name: SMANTIS promoter (1kb) (alt names: MANTIS promoter (1kb); AK125871 promoter (1kb))
  Species: H. sapiens (human)
  Entrez Gene: SMANTIS (a.k.a. ANXA4-AS, n342419)
  Promoter: SMANTIS promoter (1kb)
  Cloning method: Restriction Enzyme; 5′ cloning site Unknown (unknown if destroyed)
Terms and licenses: Academic/Nonprofit Terms; Industry Terms: Not Available to Industry
How to cite: pGL3-pSMANTIS_WT_1kb was a gift from Ralf Brandes & Matthias Leisegang (Addgene plasmid # 194187 ; http://n2t.net/addgene:194187 ; RRID:Addgene_194187)
